Addgene plasmid #198331: pCI-neo-AP-4 (Myc)3-σ4
Purpose: Expresses the triple Myc-tagged mouse AP-4 σ4 subunit in mammalian cells
Depositing lab: Juan Bonifacino. Depositing organization: National Institute of Child Health and Human Development (NICHD). Publication: The adaptor protein chaperone AAGAB stabilizes AP-4 complex subunits. Mattera R, De Pace R, Bonifacino JS. Mol Biol Cell. 2022 Oct 1;33(12):ar109. doi: 10.1091/mbc.E22-05-0177. Epub 2022 Aug 17. PubMed 35976721.
Backbone
  Vector backbone: pCI-neo
  Backbone size w/o insert (bp): 5474
  Total vector size (bp): 6018
  Vector type: Mammalian Expression
  Selectable markers: Neomycin (select with G418)
Growth in bacteria
  Bacterial resistance: Ampicillin, 100 μg/mL
  Growth temperature: 37°C
  Growth strain: DH5alpha
  Copy number: Unknown
Gene/Insert
  Gene/Insert name: AP-4 σ4
  Species: M. musculus (mouse)
  Insert size (bp): 578
  Mutation: silent substitution in codon 131
  Promoter: CMV
  Tag / fusion protein: triple Myc tag (N terminal on insert)
  Cloning method: Restriction Enzyme; 5′ cloning site XhoI (not destroyed); 3′ cloning site NotI (not destroyed)
  Sequencing primers: 5′ pCI-neo forward: 5’ CTCTCCACAGGTGTCCACTCCCAGTTC; 3′ pCI-neo reverse: 5’ CACTGCATTCTAGTTGTGGTTTGTCCAAACTCATC
Terms and licenses: Academic/Nonprofit Terms; Industry Terms: Not Available to Industry
Depositor comments: (Myc)3 tag subcloned between XhoI and EcoRI sites; spacer and AP-4 σ4 subcloned between EcoRI and NotI sites (all sites preserved)
How to cite: pCI-neo-AP-4 (Myc)3-σ4 was a gift from Juan Bonifacino (Addgene plasmid # 198331 ; http://n2t.net/addgene:198331 ; RRID:Addgene_198331)
