[The description below was written by a language model from this plasmid's Addgene catalogue record and pLannotate feature annotations shown in this document.]
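Description:
pCI-neo-AP-4 (Myc)3-σ4 is a 6,018 bp mammalian expression plasmid built on the pCI-neo backbone for producing the mouse σ4 subunit of the adaptor protein complex AP-4 (gene Ap4s1) with an N-terminal triple Myc epitope tag. It is propagated in E. coli through a high-copy ColE1/pUC-type origin with ampicillin selection from the β-lactamase gene. An f1 origin is also present, which can support single-stranded DNA production. For mammalian cells, the backbone carries a separate neomycin phosphotransferase cassette driven by the SV40 enhancer/early promoter and ended by a synthetic poly(A) signal, allowing G418 selection of stable transfectants.

The expression unit begins with the human CMV immediate-early enhancer and promoter, followed by the chimeric β-globin/immunoglobulin intron, which generally improves transcript processing and expression. A T7 promoter lies just upstream of the cloning region and a partial T3 promoter sits downstream in the opposite orientation. According to the depositor, the (Myc)3 tag was placed between XhoI and EcoRI, and a spacer plus the σ4 coding sequence between EcoRI and NotI, with all sites preserved. The automated annotation marks only a fragment of the 3xMyc element, upstream of the full Ap4s1 open reading frame. The insert carries a silent substitution in codon 131, and transcripts end at the SV40 poly(A) signal.

AP-4 forms a non-clathrin coat on vesicles leaving the trans-Golgi network and participates in cargo sorting. The construct supplies an epitope-tagged σ4 subunit for detection or immunoprecipitation in transfected cells, and it was deposited with work on stabilisation of AP-4 subunits by the chaperone AAGAB.
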