Features (pLannotate 1.2.2; 20 found; start..end, strand, type, name):
    140..517     +  enhancer       CMV enhancer: human cytomegalovirus immediate early enhancer
    518..729     +  promoter       CMV promoter: human cytomegalovirus (CMV) immediate early promoter
    890..1022    +  intron         chimeric intron: chimera between introns from human β-globin and immunoglobulin heavy chain genes
   1067..1085    +  promoter       T7 promoter: promoter for bacteriophage T7 RNA polymerase
   1139..1168    +  CDS            3xMyc (fragment): 3 tandem Myc epitope tags
   1241..1672    +  CDS            Ap4s1: AP4S1_MOUSE - Experimental evidence at transcript level: Swiss-Prot protein existence level 2. Component of the adaptor protein complex 4 (AP-4). Adaptor protein complexes are vesicle coat components involved both in vesicle formation and cargo selection. They control the vesicular transport of proteins in different trafficking pathways. AP-4 forms a non clathrin- associated coat on vesicles departing the trans-Golgi network (TGN) and may be involved in the targeting of proteins from the trans-Golgi network (TGN) to the endosomal-lysosomal system. It is also involved in protein sorting to the
   1687..1704    -  promoter       T3 promoter (fragment): promoter for bacteriophage T3 RNA polymerase
   1722..1843    -  polyA_signal   SV40 poly(A) signal: SV40 polyadenylation signal
   1866..1934    -  CDS            large T antigen (fragment): large T antigen from SV40 (simian virus 40)
   1958..2025    +  CDS            lacZα (fragment): LacZα fragment of β-galactosidase; lacZ fragment
   2029..2457    +  rep_origin     f1 ori (sequence partly withheld): f1 bacteriophage origin of replication; arrow indicates direction of (+) strand synthesis
   2485..2536    -  misc_feature   bom (fragment): basis of mobility region from pBR322
   2601..2958    +  promoter       SV40 promoter: SV40 enhancer and early promoter
   3009..3800    +  CDS            neo: KKA2_KLEPN - Also known as kan, nptII. Experimental evidence at protein level: Swiss-Prot protein existence level 1. Resistance to kanamycin, neomycin, paromomycin, ribostamycin, butirosin and gentamicin B. From Klebsiella pneumoniae.
   3867..3915    +  polyA_signal   poly(A) signal: synthetic polyadenylation signal
   3935..3989    -  misc_feature   bom (fragment): basis of mobility region from pBR322
   4091..4126    -  CDS            rop (fragment): Rop protein, which maintains plasmids at low copy number; rop
   4221..4325    +  promoter       AmpR promoter: bla
   4326..5186    +  CDS            AmpR: β-lactamase; bla; confers resistance to ampicillin, carbenicillin, and related antibiotics
   5357..5945    +  rep_origin     ori: high-copy-number ColE1/pMB1/pBR322/pUC origin of replication
>Addgene plasmid #198331 | pCI-neo-AP-4 (Myc)3-σ4 | addgene full sequence | sequence record 387527 | Addgene NGS Result
TCAATATTGGCCATTAGCCATATTATTCATTGGTTATATAGCATAAATCAATATTGGCTATTGGCCATTG
CATACGTTGTATCTATATCATAATATGTACATTTATATTGGCTCATGTCCAATATGACCGCCATGTTGGC
ATTGATTATTGACTAGTTATTAATAGTAATCAATTACGGGGTCATTAGTTCATAGCCCATATATGGAGTT
CCGCGTTACATAACTTACGGTAAATGGCCCGCCTGGCTGACCGCCCAACGACCCCCGCCCATTGACGTCA
ATAATGACGTATGTTCCCATAGTAACGCCAATAGGGACTTTCCATTGACGTCAATGGGTGGAGTATTTAC
GGTAAACTGCCCACTTGGCAGTACATCAAGTGTATCATATGCCAAGTCCGCCCCCTATTGACGTCAATGA
CGGTAAATGGCCCGCCTGGCATTATGCCCAGTACATGACCTTACGGGACTTTCCTACTTGGCAGTACATC
TACGTATTAGTCATCGCTATTACCATGGTGATGCGGTTTTGGCAGTACACCAATGGGCGTGGATAGCGGT
TTGACTCACGGGGATTTCCAAGTCTCCACCCCATTGACGTCAATGGGAGTTTGTTTTGGCACCAAAATCA
ACGGGACTTTCCAAAATGTCGTAACAACTGCGATCGCCCGCCCCGTTGACGCAAATGGGCGGTAGGCGTG
TACGGTGGGAGGTCTATATAAGCAGAGCTCGTTTAGTGAACCGTCAGATCACTAGAAGCTTTATTGCGGT
AGTTTATCACAGTTAAATTGCTAACGCAGTCAGTGCTTCTGACACAACAGTCTCGAACTTAAGCTGCAGT
GACTCTCTTAAGGTAGCCTTGCAGAAGTTGGTCGTGAGGCACTGGGCAGGTAAGTATCAAGGTTACAAGA
CAGGTTTAAGGAGACCAATAGAAACTGGGCTTGTCGAGACAGAGAAGACTCTTGCGTTTCTGATAGGCAC
CTATTGGTCTTACTGACATCCACTTTGCCTTTCTCTCCACAGGTGTCCACTCCCAGTTCAATTACAGCTC
TTAAGGCTAGAGTACTTAATACGACTCACTATAGGCTAGCCTCGAGGCCACCATGGAGCAGAAGCTGATC
TCCGAAGAGGACCTCGGCGAACAGAAACTCATCTCTGAGGAAGATCTGATGGGGGAACAGAAGCTGATTT
CCGAGGAAGACCTGGAATTCGGATCTGGTTCGGGAGGCTCTGGATCAGGTATGATCAAGTTTTTCCTTAT
GGTGAACAAGCAAGGGCAGACCCGACTGTCTAAGTACTACGAGCATGTGGACATTAATAAACGTGCGCTT
CTGGAGACTGAGGTCAGCAAGAGTTGCCTGTCTCGGTCCAGCGAACAATGCTCATTCATTGAATACAAGG
ATTTTAAACTGATCTACCGGCAATATGCAGCTCTCTTTGTTGTGGTTGGAGTTAATGACACTGAGAATGA
GATGGCTATCTATGAATTTATACACAATTTTGTGGAAGTTTTAGATGGGTACTTCAGCCGAGTGAGTGAA
TTAGATATAATGTTTAATTTGGATAAAGTTCACATCATTTTGGATGAGATGGTGTTAAATGGCTGCATTG
TGGAAACTAACAGAGCCAGAATACTTGCCCCTCTGCTGATTCTTGACAAGCTGTCGGAAAGCTGAGCGGC
CGCTTCCCTTTAGTGAGGGTTAATGCTTCGAGCAGACATGATAAGATACATTGATGAGTTTGGACAAACC
ACAACTAGAATGCAGTGAAAAAAATGCTTTATTTGTGAAATTTGTGATGCTATTGCTTTATTTGTAACCA
TTATAAGCTGCAATAAACAAGTTAACAACAACAATTGCATTCATTTTATGTTTCAGGTTCAGGGGGAGAT
GTGGGAGGTTTTTTAAAGCAAGTAAAACCTCTACAAATGTGGTAAAATCCGATAAGGATCGATCCGGGCT
GGCGTAATAGCGAAGAGGCCCGCACCGATCGCCCTTCCCAACAGTTGCGCAGCCTGAATGGCGAATGG
[124 nt withheld, positions 2029-2152]
C
[91 nt withheld, positions 2154-2244]
A
[49 nt withheld, positions 2246-2294]
CCTTTGACGTTGGAGTCCACGTTCTTT
[37 nt withheld, positions 2322-2358]
ACCCTATCTCGGTCTATTCTTTTGATTTATAAGGGATTTTGCCGATTTCGGCCTATTGGTTAAAAAATGA
GCTGATTTAACAAAAATTTAACGCGAATTTTAACAAAATATTAACGCTTACAATTTCCTGATGCGGTATT
TTCTCCTTACGCATCTGTGCGGTATTTCACACCGCATACGCGGATCTGCGCAGCACCATGGCCTGAAATA
ACCTCTGAAAGAGGAACTTGGTTAGGTACCTTCTGAGGCGGAAAGAACCAGCTGTGGAATGTGTGTCAGT
TAGGGTGTGGAAAGTCCCCAGGCTCCCCAGCAGGCAGAAGTATGCAAAGCATGCATCTCAATTAGTCAGC
AACCAGGTGTGGAAAGTCCCCAGGCTCCCCAGCAGGCAGAAGTATGCAAAGCATGCATCTCAATTAGTCA
GCAACCATAGTCCCGCCCCTAACTCCGCCCATCCCGCCCCTAACTCCGCCCAGTTCCGCCCATTCTCCGC
CCCATGGCTGACTAATTTTTTTTATTTATGCAGAGGCCGAGGCCGCCTCGGCCTCTGAGCTATTCCAGAA
GTAGTGAGGAGGCTTTTTTGGAGGCCTAGGCTTTTGCAAAAAGCTTGATTCTTCTGACACAACAGTCTCG
AACTTAAGGCTAGAGCCACCATGATTGAACAAGATGGATTGCACGCAGGTTCTCCGGCCGCTTGGGTGGA
GAGGCTATTCGGCTATGACTGGGCACAACAGACAATCGGCTGCTCTGATGCCGCCGTGTTCCGGCTGTCA
GCGCAGGGGCGCCCGGTTCTTTTTGTCAAGACCGACCTGTCCGGTGCCCTGAATGAACTGCAGGACGAGG
CAGCGCGGCTATCGTGGCTGGCCACGACGGGCGTTCCTTGCGCAGCTGTGCTCGACGTTGTCACTGAAGC
GGGAAGGGACTGGCTGCTATTGGGCGAAGTGCCGGGGCAGGATCTCCTGTCATCTCACCTTGCTCCTGCC
GAGAAAGTATCCATCATGGCTGATGCAATGCGGCGGCTGCATACGCTTGATCCGGCTACCTGCCCATTCG
ACCACCAAGCGAAACATCGCATCGAGCGAGCACGTACTCGGATGGAAGCCGGTCTTGTCGATCAGGATGA
TCTGGACGAAGAGCATCAGGGGCTCGCGCCAGCCGAACTGTTCGCCAGGCTCAAGGCGCGCATGCCCGAC
GGCGAGGATCTCGTCGTGACCCATGGCGATGCCTGCTTGCCGAATATCATGGTGGAAAATGGCCGCTTTT
CTGGATTCATCGACTGTGGCCGGCTGGGTGTGGCGGACCGCTATCAGGACATAGCGTTGGCTACCCGTGA
TATTGCTGAAGAGCTTGGCGGCGAATGGGCTGACCGCTTCCTCGTGCTTTACGGTATCGCCGCTCCCGAT
TCGCAGCGCATCGCCTTCTATCGCCTTCTTGACGAGTTCTTCTGAGCGGGACTCTGGGGTTCGAAATGAC
CGACCAAGCGACGCCCAACCTGCCATCACGATGGCCGCAATAAAATATCTTTATTTTCATTACATCTGTG
TGTTGGTTTTTTGTGTGAATCGATAGCGATAAGGATCCGCGTATGGTGCACTCTCAGTACAATCTGCTCT
GATGCCGCATAGTTAAGCCAGCCCCGACACCCGCCAACACCCGCTGACGCGCCCTGACGGGCTTGTCTGC
TCCCGGCATCCGCTTACAGACAAGCTGTGACCGTCTCCGGGAGCTGCATGTGTCAGAGGTTTTCACCGTC
ATCACCGAAACGCGCGAGACGAAAGGGCCTCGTGATACGCCTATTTTTATAGGTTAATGTCATGATAATA
ATGGTTTCTTAGACGTCAGGTGGCACTTTTCGGGGAAATGTGCGCGGAACCCCTATTTGTTTATTTTTCT
AAATACATTCAAATATGTATCCGCTCATGAGACAATAACCCTGATAAATGCTTCAATAATATTGAAAAAG
GAAGAGTATGAGTATTCAACATTTCCGTGTCGCCCTTATTCCCTTTTTTGCGGCATTTTGCCTTCCTGTT
TTTGCTCACCCAGAAACGCTGGTGAAAGTAAAAGATGCTGAAGATCAGTTGGGTGCACGAGTGGGTTACA
TCGAACTGGATCTCAACAGCGGTAAGATCCTTGAGAGTTTTCGCCCCGAAGAACGTTTTCCAATGATGAG
CACTTTTAAAGTTCTGCTATGTGGCGCGGTATTATCCCGTATTGACGCCGGGCAAGAGCAACTCGGTCGC
CGCATACACTATTCTCAGAATGACTTGGTTGAGTACTCACCAGTCACAGAAAAGCATCTTACGGATGGCA
TGACAGTAAGAGAATTATGCAGTGCTGCCATAACCATGAGTGATAACACTGCGGCCAACTTACTTCTGAC
AACGATCGGAGGACCGAAGGAGCTAACCGCTTTTTTGCACAACATGGGGGATCATGTAACTCGCCTTGAT
CGTTGGGAACCGGAGCTGAATGAAGCCATACCAAACGACGAGCGTGACACCACGATGCCTGTAGCAATGG
CAACAACGTTGCGCAAACTATTAACTGGCGAACTACTTACTCTAGCTTCCCGGCAACAATTAATAGACTG
GATGGAGGCGGATAAAGTTGCAGGACCACTTCTGCGCTCGGCCCTTCCGGCTGGCTGGTTTATTGCTGAT
AAATCTGGAGCCGGTGAGCGTGGGTCTCGCGGTATCATTGCAGCACTGGGGCCAGATGGTAAGCCCTCCC
GTATCGTAGTTATCTACACGACGGGGAGTCAGGCAACTATGGATGAACGAAATAGACAGATCGCTGAGAT
AGGTGCCTCACTGATTAAGCATTGGTAACTGTCAGACCAAGTTTACTCATATATACTTTAGATTGATTTA
AAACTTCATTTTTAATTTAAAAGGATCTAGGTGAAGATCCTTTTTGATAATCTCATGACCAAAATCCCTT
AACGTGAGTTTTCGTTCCACTGAGCGTCAGACCCCGTAGAAAAGATCAAAGGATCTTCTTGAGATCCTTT
TTTTCTGCGCGTAATCTGCTGCTTGCAAACAAAAAAACCACCGCTACCAGCGGTGGTTTGTTTGCCGGAT
CAAGAGCTACCAACTCTTTTTCCGAAGGTAACTGGCTTCAGCAGAGCGCAGATACCAAATACTGTTCTTC
TAGTGTAGCCGTAGTTAGGCCACCACTTCAAGAACTCTGTAGCACCGCCTACATACCTCGCTCTGCTAAT
CCTGTTACCAGTGGCTGCTGCCAGTGGCGATAAGTCGTGTCTTACCGGGTTGGACTCAAGACGATAGTTA
CCGGATAAGGCGCAGCGGTCGGGCTGAACGGGGGGTTCGTGCACACAGCCCAGCTTGGAGCGAACGACCT
ACACCGAACTGAGATACCTACAGCGTGAGCTATGAGAAAGCGCCACGCTTCCCGAAGGGAGAAAGGCGGA
CAGGTATCCGGTAAGCGGCAGGGTCGGAACAGGAGAGCGCACGAGGGAGCTTCCAGGGGGAAACGCCTGG
TATCTTTATAGTCCTGTCGGGTTTCGCCACCTCTGACTTGAGCGTCGATTTTTGTGATGCTCGTCAGGGG
GGCGGAGCCTATGGAAAAACGCCAGCAACGCGGCCTTTTTACGGTTCCTGGCCTTTTGCTGGCCTTTTGC
TCACATGGCTCGACAGATCT
