>Addgene plasmid #198331 | pCI-neo-AP-4 (Myc)3-σ4 | depositor partial sequence | sequence record 384241 | Full insert sequence and in frame cloning confirmed by sequencing
TAATACGACTCACTATAGGCTAGCCTCGAGGCCACCATGGAGCAGAAGCTGATCTCCGAAGAGGACCTCG
GCGAACAGAAACTCATCTCTGAGGAAGATCTGATGGGGGAACAGAAGCTGATTTCCGAGGAAGACCTGGA
ATTCGGATCTGGTTCGGGAGGCTCTGGATCAGGTATGATCAAGTTTTTCCTTATGGTGAACAAGCAAGGG
CAGACCCGACTGTCTAAGTACTACGAGCATGTGGACATTAATAAACGTGCGCTTCTGGAGACTGAGGTCA
GCAAGAGTTGCCTGTCTCGGTCCAGCGAACAATGCTCATTCATTGAATACAAGGATTTTAAACTGATCTA
CCGGCAATATGCAGCTCTCTTTGTTGTGGTTGGAGTTAATGACACTGAGAATGAGATGGCTATCTATGAA
TTTATACACAATTTTGTGGAAGTTTTAGATGGGTACTTCAGCCGAGTGAGTGAATTAGATATAATGTTTA
ATTTGGATAAAGTTCACATCATTTTGGATGAGATGGTGTTAAATGGCTGCATTGTGGAAACTAACAGAGC
CAGAATACTTGCCCCTCTGCTGATTCTTGACAAGCTGTCGGAAAGCTGAGCGGCCGCTTCCCTTTAGTGA
GGGTTAATG
